Addgene plasmid #159043: pMSR:MSMEG_0225:Dendra
Purpose: T7 expression of C-term fluorescent fusion in E. coli
Depositing lab: Keith Derbyshire & Joseph Wade. Depositing organization: Wadsworth Center, New York State Department of Health. Publication: A Mycobacterial Systems Resource for the Research Community. Judd JA, Canestrari J, Clark R, Joseph A, Lapierre P, Lasek-Nesselquist E, Mir M, Palumbo M, Smith C, Stone M, Upadhyay A, Wirth SE, Dedrick RM, Meier CG, Russell DA, Dills A, Dove E, Kester J, Wolf ID, Zhu J, Rubin ER, Fortune S, Hatfull GF, Gray TA, Wade JT, Derbyshire KM. mBio. 2021 Mar 2;12(2). pii: mBio.02401-20. doi: 10.1128/mBio.02401-20. PubMed 33653882.
Backbone
  Vector backbone: pMSR:Dendra
  Vector type: Bacterial Expression ; Integrating Mycobacterial Expression Vector attL5
Growth in bacteria
  Bacterial resistance: Apramycin, 25 μg/mL
  Growth temperature: 37°C
  Growth strain: DH5alpha
  Copy number: High Copy
Gene/Insert
  Gene/Insert name: MSMEG_0225
  Species: M. smegmatis
  Promoter: pmycTetO
  Tag / fusion protein: Gly-Ala Linker/Dendra2/1x Flag Tag (C terminal on insert)
  Cloning method: Ligation Independent Cloning
  Sequencing primers: 5′ TGATAGAGTTTGTCCTCCCTATCAG; 3′ TCCATATGCACCTTGACACG
Terms and licenses: Academic/Nonprofit Terms; Industry Terms: Not Available to Industry
Depositor comments: NCBI reference sequence: CP000480.1. 5' cloning site: Ase1, destroyed during cloning. 3' cloning site: HindIII, not destroyed during cloning
How to cite: pMSR:MSMEG_0225:Dendra was a gift from Keith Derbyshire & Joseph Wade (Addgene plasmid # 159043 ; http://n2t.net/addgene:159043 ; RRID:Addgene_159043)
