[The description below was written by a language model from this plasmid's Addgene catalogue record and pLannotate feature annotations shown in this document.]
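Description:
pMSR:MSMEG_0225:Dendra is a 7.8 kb shuttle plasmid from a mycobacterial systems resource, built on the pMSR:Dendra backbone. It serves both as an E. coli expression plasmid and as an integrating mycobacterial expression vector. In E. coli it is maintained at high copy from a ColE1/pUC-type origin. Selection uses apramycin, conferred by the aac(3)IV acetyltransferase gene, a marker that works in both hosts. The plasmid has no mycobacterial replication origin. Instead it carries the mycobacteriophage L5 integrase gene with adjacent phage L5 sequence, which directs site-specific, single-copy insertion at the chromosomal L5 attachment site.

The payload is the Mycobacterium smegmatis open reading frame MSMEG_0225, inserted by ligation-independent cloning. Automated annotation matches this roughly 2.85 kb coding region to M. tuberculosis MmpL5, suggesting it encodes an MmpL-family membrane transporter homologue, although the record itself gives only the locus name. The gene is fused at its C terminus, through a Gly-Ala linker, to the photoconvertible green-to-red fluorescent protein Dendra2 and then a single FLAG epitope.

Two promoters lie upstream. The first is the tet-operator-containing mycobacterial promoter pmycTetO. The short "tight TRE" hits in the feature table are most likely its tetO sites rather than a mammalian Tet-responsive promoter. This promoter allows tetracycline-regulatable expression where a Tet repressor is present. The second is a T7 promoter, paired with a T7 terminator fragment downstream of the fusion, for T7 polymerase-driven expression in E. coli.

The stated purpose is T7 expression of the C-terminal fluorescent fusion in E. coli. The design also supports localisation imaging and FLAG-based detection or purification of the protein in mycobacteria.
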