Features (pLannotate 1.2.2; 14 found; start..end, strand, type, name):
     15..32      +  promoter       tight TRE promoter (fragment): Tet-responsive promoter PTight, consisting of seven tet operator sequences followed by the minimal CMV promoter
     46..64      +  promoter       T7 promoter: promoter for bacteriophage T7 RNA polymerase
     95..2944    +  CDS            mmpL5: MMPL5_MYCTU - Experimental evidence at protein level: Swiss-Prot protein existence level 1. Overexpression of the system confers non-target based resistance to azoles, clofazimine and bedaquiline, via an efflux mechanism. From Mycobacterium tuberculosis (strain ATCC 25618 / H37Rv).
   2996..3682    +  CDS            Dendra2: Dendra2 is a photoconvertible green fluorescent protein published in 2006, derived from Dendronephthya sp.. It has high acid sensitivity.
   3722..3742    +  CDS            FLAG (fragment): FLAG® epitope tag, followed by an enterokinase cleavage site
   3751..3793    +  terminator     T7 terminator (fragment): transcription terminator for bacteriophage T7 RNA polymerase
   3999..4799    +  CDS            ApmR: aminoglycoside 3-N-acetyltransferase type IV ; aac(3)IV; confers resistance to apramycin (Paget and Davies, 1996)
   4866..4883    -  misc_feature   MCS (fragment): pBluescript multiple cloning site
   4924..5512    +  rep_origin     ori: high-copy-number ColE1/pMB1/pBR322/pUC origin of replication
   5680..5708    +  misc_feature   MCS (fragment): pUC18/19 multiple cloning site
   6268..7380    +  CDS            33: VINT_BPML5 - Also known as int. Protein inferred from homology: Swiss-Prot protein existence level 3. Integrase is necessary for integration of the phage into the host genome by site-specific recombination. From Mycobacterium phage L5 (Mycobacteriophage L5).
   7442..7546    -  CDS            32 (fragment): VG32_BPML5 - Protein predicted: Swiss-Prot protein existence level 4. From Mycobacterium phage L5 (Mycobacteriophage L5).
   7602..7706    +  CDS            Y4104_STRCO (fragment): Protein inferred from homology: Swiss-Prot protein existence level 3. From Streptomyces coelicolor (strain ATCC BAA-471 / A3(2) / M145).
   7764..8       +  promoter       tight TRE promoter (fragment) (across the origin): Tet-responsive promoter PTight, consisting of seven tet operator sequences followed by the minimal CMV promoter
>Addgene plasmid #159043 | pMSR:MSMEG_0225:Dendra | addgene full sequence | sequence record 315452 | Addgene NGS Result
TGATAGAGTTTGTCCTCCCTATCAGTGATAGATAGGCTTAAGGAGTAATACGACTCACTATAGGGAGAAG
GAGGCCATTATGAGCACCCCCGACGCACCGACCGAAGCCATTCCGTCGGCACACGGCAAGTACACCAACC
ACGGCGGCATCGCCAAGCTCATCCGCACGCTGGCGGTGCCGATAATCCTGGTCTGGGTCGCCCTCATCGC
CGTGCTGAACACGATCGTCCCCCAGCTCGAAGAGGTCGGGGAGATGCGGTCGGTGTCGATGAGCCCCGAC
GACGCACCCTCGATGATCGCGATGAAGCGCGTCGGCGAGGTGTTCGAAGAGTTCAAGTCCAACAGCTCGG
TGATGATCGTGCTGGAGGGCGAGCAGCCCCTCGGCGACGAGGCACACAAGTACTACGACGAGATCGTCGA
CAAGCTCGAGGCCGACAAGACGCACATCGAGCACGTCCAGGACTTCTGGGGCGACCCGCTCACCGCCTCT
GGCGCGCAGAGCTCCGACGGCCTCGCGTCGTACGTGCAGGTCTACACCGCGGGCAACCAGGGTGAGGCGC
TGGCCAACGAGTCGGTCAAGGCCGTCCAGGACATCGTCGACAGCGTCCAGGCGCCCCCGGGCGTCACGGC
GTACGTGACCGGACCGGCCGCCATGTCGGCCGATCAGCAGATCGCCGGTGACCGCTCGATGCGGATGATC
GAAGCGCTGACCTTCACGGTCATCATCATCATGCTGCTGATGGTCTACCGCTCGATCATCACGGTGATCC
TGTCGCTGGTGATGGTGGTGTTCTCCCTCGCCGCCGCGCGCGGCGTCATCGCCTTCCTCGGCTACTACGA
GATCATCGGCCTGTCGACGTTCGCCACCAACCTGCTGGTGACGCTGGCGATCGCCGCGGCGACCGATTAC
GCGATCTTTTTGATAGGCCGTTATCAAGAGGCCAGAAGTGTCGGCGAGAGCCGCGAACAGGCGTACTACA
CGATGTTCCACAGCACGGCGCACGTCGTGCTGGGTTCCGGCATGACCATCGCGGGCGCCACGCTGTGCCT
GCACTTCACCCGCATGCCGTACTTCCAGTCGCTGGGCATCCCGCTGGCCATCGGCATGACTGTCGTGGTG
CTCACGGCCCTGGCCGTCGGACCCGCCATCATCACAGTGGCCAGCCGGTTCGGCAAGACGCTCGAGCCCA
AGCGTGCGATGCGCACCCGCGGCTGGCGCAAAGTCGGTGCGGCCGTGGTGCGTTGGCCGGGTCCGATCCT
GGTGGCCGCGGTCGGGTTGTCGATGATCGGCCTGCTGGCGCTGCCGGGCTACCGCACCAACTACAACGAC
CGTGACTACCAGCCCGCCGACCTTCCGGCCAACAGCGGCTACGCCGCGGCCGACCGGCACTTCTCGCAGG
CCCGGATGAACCCGGAACTGCTGATGATCGAGTCGGACCACGACCTGCGCAACAGCGCCGACTTCCTGGT
GATCGAGCGCATCGCCAAGCGCGTCGTCGGGGTTCCGGGTGTCTCACGGGTGCAGGCCATCACGCGTCCG
CAGGGCACGCCCATCGAGCACACCTCGATCCCGTTCACCATCAGCATGCAGGGCACCACGCAGACCATGA
ACCAGAAGTACATGCAGGATCGCATGGCGGACATGCTGGTTCAGGCCGATCAGATGCAGGTCACCGTCGA
CACCATGACCAAGATGATCGCGCTCATGGAGCAGATGCGCGACACCATGAACAGCATGGTGGGCAAGATG
CACGGCATGGTCGACGACATCAAGGAATTGCGCGACAACATCAGCGATTTCGACGATTTCTTCCGGCCGA
TCCGCAACTACCTGTACTGGGAACCGCACTGCTACAACATCCCGATGTGCTACTCCCTGCGGTCGATTTT
CGACACCATGGACGGAATCGACACCATGACAGCGGATTTCGAGCAGATCGTCCCTGACATGGACCGCATG
AACGCACTGATCCCGGTGATGATCGCGAACATGGAACCCATGATCACGACCATGAAGACCATGAAGACCA
TGATGCTGACCATGCAGGCCACCAACGCCGGTCTTCAGGATCAGATGGCCGCGATGCAGGAGAACTCCAC
CGCGATGGGTGAGGCCTTCGACAAGGCCAAGAACGACGACTCGTTCTACCTGCCGCCGGAGACCTTCGAC
AACCCGGACTTCAAGCGCGGCATGAAGATGTTCCTGTCGCCCGACGGGCACGCGGTCCGTTTCATCATCA
GCCACGAGGGCGATCCGATGAGCCCGGAAGGCATCCAGAAGATCGACGACATCAAGCTCGCGGCGAAGGA
GGCCATCAAGGGCACGCCGCTGGAGGGCTCGAAGATCTACCTCGGCGGCACCGCGGCGACCTTCAAGGAC
ATGCAGGAAGGCGCCAACTACGACCTGATCATCGCCGGCATCGCGGCGCTGTGCCTCATTTTCATCATCA
TGCTGATCATCACGCGGGCCGTGGTGGCCTCGGCGGTGATCGTCGGCACGGTGGTGATCTCCCTCGGCAG
CGCGTTCGGCCTGTCGGTGCTCATCTGGCAGCACCTGGTCGGGTTGGAACTGCACTGGATGGTGCTGGCC
ATGGCGGTGATCGTGCTGCTGGCCGTCGGTGCCGACTACAACCTGCTGCTGGTGTCACGCATCAAGGAGG
AGATCCACGCCGGCCTCGACACGGGCATGATCCGCGCCATGGGCGGCAGCGGTTCAGTGGTGACCGCAGC
CGGTCTGGTGTTCGCATTCACCATGATGTCCATGGCCGTAAGCGAACTGGCGATCATCGGCCAGGTCGGC
ACCACGATCGGCCTGGGCCTGCTGTTCGACACCCTGGTGATCCGCTCGTTCATGACGCCGTCGATCGCGG
CCCTGCTGGGCAAGTGGTTCTGGTGGCCCCAGATGGTGCGCCGGCGCCCGAAGCCCTCGCCGTGGCCGAA
GCCGATTCAGCGCGAACCGGCAGACGCCGTCAACAAGCTTGGTGCGGCCGCGGGCAACACGCCTGGCATC
AATCTGATCAAGGAGGACATGCGTGTCAAGGTGCATATGGAGGGCAACGTGAACGGTCACGCCTTCGTGA
TCGAGGGGGAGGGTAAGGGTAAGCCTTACGAAGGGACCCAGACCGCCAACCTCACCGTCAAGGAGGGCGC
CCCTCTCCCATTCTCGTACGATATCCTCACTACCGCGGTGCATTACGGGAACCGCGTGTTCACCAAGTAC
CCCGAGGATATCCCTGACTACTTCAAGCAGAGCTTCCCGGAGGGATACTCCTGGGAGCGGACGATGACCT
TCGAAGACAAGGGTATCTGTACGATCCGCAGCGACATCTCGCTGGAAGGGGACTGTTTCTTCCAGAACGT
CCGTTTCAAGGGGACCAACTTTCCGCCGAACGGCCCGGTCATGCAGAAGAAGACCCTCAAGTGGGAGCCG
AGCACGGAGAAGCTGCACGTTCGGGACGGCCTCCTGGTCGGCAACATCAACATGGCGCTGCTGCTGGAAG
GCGGCGGCCACTACCTATGCGACTTCAAGACCACGTACAAAGCGAAGAAGGTCGTCCAGCTGCCCGACGC
GCACTTCGTGGACCACCGCATCGAAATCCTGGGGAACGATTCGGACTACAACAAGGTCAAGTTGTACGAG
CACGCTGTGGCACGCTATAGCCCGCTCCCGTCGCAGGTCTGGTTCGAAGGCGGCGGCGGGGAGAACCTGT
ATTTCCAGGACTACAAGGACGACGACGACAAGTGATTTAAATAACCCCTTGGGGCCTCTAAACGGGTCTT
GAGGGGTTTTTTGTTAACTAGCGTACGATCGAATTCCTGCAGCTCACGGTAACTGATGCCGTATTTGCAG
TACCAGCGTACGGCCCACAGAATGATGTCACGCTGAAAATGCCGGCCTTTGAATGGGTTCATGTGCAGCT
CCATCAGCAAAAGGGGATGATAAGTTTATCACCACCGACTATTTGCAACAGTGCCGTTGATCGTGCTATG
ATCGACTGATGTCATCAGCGGTGGAGTGCAATGTCGTGCAATACGAATGGCGAAAAGCCGAGCTCATCGG
TCAGCTTCTCAACCTTGGGGTTACCCCCGGCGGTGTGCTGCTGGTCCACAGCTCCTTCCGTAGCGTCCGG
CCCCTCGAAGATGGGCCACTTGGACTGATCGAGGCCCTGCGTGCTACGCTGGGTCCGGGAGGGACGCTCG
TCATGCCCTCGTGGTCAGGTCTGGACGACGAGCCGTTCGATCCTGCCACGTCGCCCGTTACACCGGACCT
TGGAGTTGTCTCTGACACATTCTGGCGCCTGCCAAATGTAAAGCGCAGCGCCCATCCATTTGCCTTTGCG
GCAGCGGGGCCACAGGCAGAGCAGATCATCTCTGATCCATTGCCCCTGCCACCTTACTCGCCTGCAAGCC
CGGTCGCCCGTGTCCATGAACTCGATGGGCAGGTACTTCTCCTCGGCGTGGGACACGATGCCAACACGAC
GCTGCATCTTGCCGAGTTGATGGCAAAGGTTCCCTATGGGGTGCCGAGACACTGCACCATTCTTCAGGAT
GGCAAGTTGGTACGCGTCGATTATCTCGAGAATGACCACTGCTGTGAGCGCTTTGCCTTGGCGGACAGGT
GGCTCAAGGAGAAGAGCCTTCAGAAGGAAGGTCCAGTCGGTCATGCCTTTGCTCGGTTGATCCGCTCCCG
CGACATTGTGGCGACAGCCCTGGGTCAACTGGGCCGAGATCCGTTGATCTTCCTGCATCCGCCAGAGGCG
GGATGCGAAGAATGCGATGCCGCTCGCCAGTCGATTGGCTGAGCTCATGAGCGGAGAACGAGATGACGTT
GGAGGGGCAAGGTCGCGCTGATTGCTGGGGCAACACGGGGGATCCACTAGTTCCATGAGCGTCAGACCCC
GTAGAAAAGATCAAAGGATCTTCTTGAGATCCTTTTTTTCTGCGCGTAATCTGCTGCTTGCAAACAAAAA
AACCACCGCTACCAGCGGTGGTTTGTTTGCCGGATCAAGAGCTACCAACTCTTTTTCCGAAGGTAACTGG
CTTCAGCAGAGCGCAGATACCAAATACTGTCCTTCTAGTGTAGCCGTAGTTAGGCCACCACTTCAAGAAC
TCTGTAGCACCGCCTACATACCTCGCTCTGCTAATCCTGTTACCAGTGGCTGCTGCCAGTGGCGATAAGT
CGTGTCTTACCGGGTTGGACTCAAGACGATAGTTACCGGATAAGGCGCAGCGGTCGGGCTGAACGGGGGG
TTCGTGCACACAGCCCAGCTTGGAGCGAACGACCTACACCGAACTGAGATACCTACAGCGTGAGCTATGA
GAAAGCGCCACGCTTCCCGAGGGGAGAAAGGCGGACAGGTATCCGGTAAGCGGCAGGGTCGGAACAGGAG
AGCGCACGAGGGAGCTTCCAGGGGGAAACGCCTGGTATCTTTATAGTCCTGTCGGGTTTCGCCACCTCTG
ACTTGAGCGTCGATTTTTGTGATGCTCGTCAGGGGGGCGGAGCCTATGGAAAAACGCCAGCAACGCGGCC
TTTTTACGGTTCCTGGCCTTTTGCTGGCCTTTTGCTCACATGTTCTTTCCTGCGTTATCCCCTGATTCTG
TGGATAACCGTATTACCGCCTTTGAGTGAGCTGATACCGCTCGCCGCAGCCGAACGACCGAGCGCAACGC
GTGCGGCCGCGGTACCCGGGGATCCTCTAGAGTCGACCACCAAGGGCACCATCTCTGCTTGGGCCACCCC
GTTGGCCGCAGCCAGCTCGCTGAGAGCCGTGAACGACAGGGCGAACGCCAGCCCGCCGACGGCGAGGGTT
CCGACCGCTGCAACTCCCGGTGCAACCTTGTCCCGGTCTATTCTCTTCACTGCACCAGCTCCAATCTGGT
GTGAATGCCCCTCGTCTGTTCGCGCAGGCGGGGGGCTCTATTCGTTTGTCAGCATCGAAAGTAGCCAGAT
CAGGGATGCGTTGCAACCGCGTATGCCCAGGTCAGAAGAGTCGCACAAGAGTTGCAGACCCCTGGAAAGA
AAAATGGCCAGAGGGCGAAAACACCCTCTGACCAGCGGAGCGGGCGACGGGAATCGAACCCGCGTAGCTA
GTTTGGAAGAATGGGTGTCTGCCGACCACATATGGGCCGGTCAAGATAGGTTTTTACCCCCTCTCGGCTG
CATCCTCTAAGTGGAAAGAAATTGCAGGTCGTAGAAGCGCGTTGAAGCCTGAGAGTTGCACAGGAGTTGC
AACCCGGTAGCCTTGTTCACGACGAGAGGAGACCTAGTTGGCACGTCGCGGATGGGGATCGCTGAAGACT
CAGCGCAGCGGGAGGATCCAAGCCTCATACGTCAACCCGCAGGACGGTGTGAGGTACTACGCGCTGCAGA
CCTACGACAACAAGATGGACGCCGAAGCCTGGCTCGCGGGCGAGAAGCGGCTCATCGAGATGGAGACCTG
GACCCCTCCACAGGACCGGGCGAAGAAGGCAGCCGCCAGCGCCATCACGCTGGAGGAGTACACCCGGAAG
TGGCTCGTGGAGCGCGACCTCGCAGACGGCACCAGGGATCTGTACAGCGGGCACGCGGAGCGCCGCATCT
ACCCGGTGCTAGGTGAAGTGGCGGTCACAGAGATGACGCCAGCTCTGGTGCGTGCGTGGTGGGCCGGGAT
GGGTAGGAAGCACCCGACTGCCCGCCGGCATGCCTACAACGTCCTCCGGGCGGTGATGAACACAGCGGTC
GAGGACAAGCTGATCGCAGAGAACCCGTGCCGGATCGAGCAGAAGGCAGCCGATGAGCGCGACGTAGAGG
CGCTGACGCCTGAGGAGCTGGACATCGTCGCCGCTGAGATCTTCGAGCACTACCGGATCGCGGCATACAT
CCTGGCGTGGACGAGCCTCCGGTTCGGAGAGCTGATCGAGCTTCGCCGCAAGGACATCGTGGACGACGGC
ATGACGATGAAGCTCCGGGTGCGCCGTGGCGCTTCCCGCGTGGGGAACAAGATCGTCGTTGGCAACGCCA
AGACCGTCCGGTCGAAGCGTCCTGTGACGGTTCCGCCTCACGTCGCGGAGATGATCCGAGCGCACATGAA
GGACCGTACGAAGATGAACAAGGGCCCCGAGGCATTCCTGGTGACCACGACGCAGGGCAACCGGCTGTCG
AAGTCCGCGTTCACCAAGTCGCTGAAGCGTGGCTACGCCAAGATCGGTCGGCCGGAACTCCGCATCCACG
ACCTCCGCGCTGTCGGCGCTACGTTCGCCGCTCAGGCAGGTGCGACGACCAAGGAGCTGATGGCCCGTCT
CGGTCACACGACTCCTAGGATGGCGATGAAGTACCAGATGGCGTCTGAGGCCCGCGACGAGGCTATCGCT
GAGGCGATGTCCAAGCTGGCCAAGACCTCCTGAAACGCAAAAAGCCCCCCTCCCAAGGACACTGAGTCCT
AAAGAGGGGGGTTTCTTGTCAGTACGCGAAGAACCACGCCTGGCCGCGAGCGCCAGCACCGCCGCTCTGT
GCGGAGACCTGGGCACCAGCCCCGCCGCCGCCAGGAGCATTGCCGTTCCCGCCAGAAATCTAGACGGTGA
CCACAACGCGCCCGCTTTGATCGGGGACGTCGAAATATTGGATCGTCGGCACCGTCACGGCCGTGGGAGG
CGGCACGATCCGCGACGTGATGATCGGCCGCATCCCCACGGTGCTGCGCAGTGAGCTCTACGCCATCCCG
GCGTTGATCTGTGCGTTCGCACGCACAGGCCCGGTGTGAGAAGGGTCTCTGACGAGCGGGAGAACTCCCT
ATCAG
