>Addgene plasmid #159043 | pMSR:MSMEG_0225:Dendra | depositor partial sequence | sequence record 306985 | insert sequence
ATGAGCACCCCCGACGCACCGACCGAAGCCATTCCGTCGGCACACGGCAAGTACACCAACCACGGCGGCA
TCGCCAAGCTCATCCGCACGCTGGCGGTGCCGATAATCCTGGTCTGGGTCGCCCTCATCGCCGTGCTGAA
CACGATCGTCCCCCAGCTCGAAGAGGTCGGGGAGATGCGGTCGGTGTCGATGAGCCCCGACGACGCACCC
TCGATGATCGCGATGAAGCGCGTCGGCGAGGTGTTCGAAGAGTTCAAGTCCAACAGCTCGGTGATGATCG
TGCTGGAGGGCGAGCAGCCCCTCGGCGACGAGGCACACAAGTACTACGACGAGATCGTCGACAAGCTCGA
GGCCGACAAGACGCACATCGAGCACGTCCAGGACTTCTGGGGCGACCCGCTCACCGCCTCTGGCGCGCAG
AGCTCCGACGGCCTCGCGTCGTACGTGCAGGTCTACACCGCGGGCAACCAGGGTGAGGCGCTGGCCAACG
AGTCGGTCAAGGCCGTCCAGGACATCGTCGACAGCGTCCAGGCGCCCCCGGGCGTCACGGCGTACGTGAC
CGGACCGGCCGCCATGTCGGCCGATCAGCAGATCGCCGGTGACCGCTCGATGCGGATGATCGAAGCGCTG
ACCTTCACGGTCATCATCATCATGCTGCTGATGGTCTACCGCTCGATCATCACGGTGATCCTGTCGCTGG
TGATGGTGGTGTTCTCCCTCGCCGCCGCGCGCGGCGTCATCGCCTTCCTCGGCTACTACGAGATCATCGG
CCTGTCGACGTTCGCCACCAACCTGCTGGTGACGCTGGCGATCGCCGCGGCGACCGATTACGCGATCTTT
TTGATAGGCCGTTATCAAGAGGCCAGAAGTGTCGGCGAGAGCCGCGAACAGGCGTACTACACGATGTTCC
ACAGCACGGCGCACGTCGTGCTGGGTTCCGGCATGACCATCGCGGGCGCCACGCTGTGCCTGCACTTCAC
CCGCATGCCGTACTTCCAGTCGCTGGGCATCCCGCTGGCCATCGGCATGACTGTCGTGGTGCTCACGGCC
CTGGCCGTCGGACCCGCCATCATCACAGTGGCCAGCCGGTTCGGCAAGACGCTCGAGCCCAAGCGTGCGA
TGCGCACCCGCGGCTGGCGCAAAGTCGGTGCGGCCGTGGTGCGTTGGCCGGGTCCGATCCTGGTGGCCGC
GGTCGGGTTGTCGATGATCGGCCTGCTGGCGCTGCCGGGCTACCGCACCAACTACAACGACCGTGACTAC
CAGCCCGCCGACCTTCCGGCCAACAGCGGCTACGCCGCGGCCGACCGGCACTTCTCGCAGGCCCGGATGA
ACCCGGAACTGCTGATGATCGAGTCGGACCACGACCTGCGCAACAGCGCCGACTTCCTGGTGATCGAGCG
CATCGCCAAGCGCGTCGTCGGGGTTCCGGGTGTCTCACGGGTGCAGGCCATCACGCGTCCGCAGGGCACG
CCCATCGAGCACACCTCGATCCCGTTCACCATCAGCATGCAGGGCACCACGCAGACCATGAACCAGAAGT
ACATGCAGGATCGCATGGCGGACATGCTGGTTCAGGCCGATCAGATGCAGGTCACCGTCGACACCATGAC
CAAGATGATCGCGCTCATGGAGCAGATGCGCGACACCATGAACAGCATGGTGGGCAAGATGCACGGCATG
GTCGACGACATCAAGGAATTGCGCGACAACATCAGCGATTTCGACGATTTCTTCCGGCCGATCCGCAACT
ACCTGTACTGGGAACCGCACTGCTACAACATCCCGATGTGCTACTCCCTGCGGTCGATTTTCGACACCAT
GGACGGAATCGACACCATGACAGCGGATTTCGAGCAGATCGTCCCTGACATGGACCGCATGAACGCACTG
ATCCCGGTGATGATCGCGAACATGGAACCCATGATCACGACCATGAAGACCATGAAGACCATGATGCTGA
CCATGCAGGCCACCAACGCCGGTCTTCAGGATCAGATGGCCGCGATGCAGGAGAACTCCACCGCGATGGG
TGAGGCCTTCGACAAGGCCAAGAACGACGACTCGTTCTACCTGCCGCCGGAGACCTTCGACAACCCGGAC
TTCAAGCGCGGCATGAAGATGTTCCTGTCGCCCGACGGGCACGCGGTCCGTTTCATCATCAGCCACGAGG
GCGATCCGATGAGCCCGGAAGGCATCCAGAAGATCGACGACATCAAGCTCGCGGCGAAGGAGGCCATCAA
GGGCACGCCGCTGGAGGGCTCGAAGATCTACCTCGGCGGCACCGCGGCGACCTTCAAGGACATGCAGGAA
GGCGCCAACTACGACCTGATCATCGCCGGCATCGCGGCGCTGTGCCTCATTTTCATCATCATGCTGATCA
TCACGCGGGCCGTGGTGGCCTCGGCGGTGATCGTCGGCACGGTGGTGATCTCCCTCGGCAGCGCGTTCGG
CCTGTCGGTGCTCATCTGGCAGCACCTGGTCGGGTTGGAACTGCACTGGATGGTGCTGGCCATGGCGGTG
ATCGTGCTGCTGGCCGTCGGTGCCGACTACAACCTGCTGCTGGTGTCACGCATCAAGGAGGAGATCCACG
CCGGCCTCGACACGGGCATGATCCGCGCCATGGGCGGCAGCGGTTCAGTGGTGACCGCAGCCGGTCTGGT
GTTCGCATTCACCATGATGTCCATGGCCGTAAGCGAACTGGCGATCATCGGCCAGGTCGGCACCACGATC
GGCCTGGGCCTGCTGTTCGACACCCTGGTGATCCGCTCGTTCATGACGCCGTCGATCGCGGCCCTGCTGG
GCAAGTGGTTCTGGTGGCCCCAGATGGTGCGCCGGCGCCCGAAGCCCTCGCCGTGGCCGAAGCCGATTCA
GCGCGAACCGGCAGACGCCGTCAAC
